>Addgene plasmid #120527 | CMV-Lin28a-s | addgene full sequence | sequence record 233968 | Addgene NGS Result
GCAAGGCTTGACCGACAATTGCATGAAGAATCTGCTTAGGGTTAGGCGTTTTGCGCTGCTTCGCGATGTA
CGGGCCAGATATACGCGTTGACATTGATTATTGACTAGTTATTAATAGTAATCAATTACGGGGTCATTAG
TTCATAGCCCATATATGGAGTTCCGCGTTACATAACTTACGGTAAATGGCCCGCCTGGCTGACCGCCCAA
CGACCCCCGCCCATTGACGTCAATAATGACGTATGTTCCCATAGTAACGCCAATAGGGACTTTCCATTGA
CGTCAATGGGTGGAGTATTTACGGTAAACTGCCCACTTGGCAGTACATCAAGTGTATCATATGCCAAGTA
CGCCCCCTATTGACGTCAATGACGGTAAATGGCCCGCCTGGCATTATGCCCAGTACATGACCTTATGGGA
CTTTCCTACTTGGCAGTACATCTACGTATTAGTCATCGCTATTACCATGGTGATGCGGTTTTGGCAGTAC
ATCAATGGGCGTGGATAGCGGTTTGACTCACGGGGATTTCCAAGTCTCCACCCCATTGACGTCAATGGGA
GTTTGTTTTGGCACCAAAATCAACGGGACTTTCCAAAATGTCGTAACAACTCCGCCCCATTGACGCAAAT
GGGCGGTAGGCGTGTACGGTGGGAGGTCTATATAAGCAGAGCTCTCTGGCTAACTAGAGAACCCACTGCT
TACTGGCTTATCGAAATTAATACGACTCACTATAGGGAGACCCAAGCTGGCTAGCGTTTAAACGGGCCCT
CTAGACTCGAGCGGCCGCCAGATCTTCCGGATGGCTCGAGTTTTTCAGCAAGATTAGCGGCCGCGGTTTG
ACACTTGTTTCGCTTCCCGTCTGGCAAGGGAAATATCACACAGCCTTCTACAAAAGAACTTCCCTAGCCC
AGCCACTTGGCAAAGCCTCGGGTTCTAGGGTGGTTCCTCCCCACAAAAGCCTTCACTTGCTTTCAGATAG
AGTGTGGTAGGAGTTCCTTTGTCTCATCCTTTCCTTCCCTCCAAGGAAAGACAGGGTGACACTGGGAACC
CCGGCCTGAGACACGGCAGTGCAAGCTACCCACGCAACCCACCCTTACCCCCACTTTCTCCACTCTGCAG
ATTGATGCCTCTTTCCTTAAACTCCGCGGCCGCCACTGTGCTGGATATCTGCAGAATTCCACCACACTGG
ACTAGTGGATCCGAGCTCGGTACCAAGCTTAAGTTTAAACCGCTGATCAGCCTCGACTGTGCCTTCTAGT
TGCCAGCCATCTGTTGTTTGCCCCTCCCCCGTGCCTTCCTTGACCCTGGAAGGTGCCACTCCCACTGTCC
TTTCCTAATAAAATGAGGAAATTGCATCGCATTGTCTGAGTAGGTGTCATTCTATTCTGGGGGGTGGGGT
GGGGCAGGACAGCAAGGGGGAGGATTGGGAAGACAATAGCAGGCATGCTGGGGATGCGGTGGGCTCTATG
GCTTCTGAGGCGGAAAGAACCAGCTGGGGCTCTAGGGGGTATCCCC
[124 nt withheld, positions 1517-1640]
C
[91 nt withheld, positions 1642-1732]
A
[49 nt withheld, positions 1734-1782]
CCTTTGACGTTGGAGTCCACGTTCTTT
[37 nt withheld, positions 1810-1846]
ACCCTATCTCGGTCTATTCTTTTGATTTATAAGGGATTTTGCCGATTTCGGCCTATTGGTTAAAAAATGA
GCTGATTTAACAAAAATTTAACGCGAATTAATTCTGTGGAATGTGTGTCAGTTAGGGTGTGGAAAGTCCC
CAGGCTCCCCAGCAGGCAGAAGTATGCAAAGCATGCATCTCAATTAGTCAGCAACCAGGTGTGGAAAGTC
CCCAGGCTCCCCAGCAGGCAGAAGTATGCAAAGCATGCATCTCAATTAGTCAGCAACCATAGTCCCGCCC
CTAACTCCGCCCATCCCGCCCCTAACTCCGCCCAGTTCCGCCCATTCTCCGCCCCATGGCTGACTAATTT
TTTTTATTTATGCAGAGGCCGAGGCCGCCTCTGCCTCTGAGCTATTCCAGAAGTAGTGAGGAGGCTTTTT
TGGAGGCCTAGGCTTTTGCAAAAAGCTCCCGGGAGCTTGTATATCCATTTTCGGATCTGATCAAGAGACA
GGATGAGGATCGTTTCGCATGATTGAACAAGATGGATTGCACGCAGGTTCTCCGGCCGCTTGGGTGGAGA
GGCTATTCGGCTATGACTGGGCACAACAGACAATCGGCTGCTCTGATGCCGCCGTGTTCCGGCTGTCAGC
GCAGGGGCGCCCGGTTCTTTTTGTCAAGACCGACCTGTCCGGTGCCCTGAATGAACTGCAGGACGAGGCA
GCGCGGCTATCGTGGCTGGCCACGACGGGCGTTCCTTGCGCAGCTGTGCTCGACGTTGTCACTGAAGCGG
GAAGGGACTGGCTGCTATTGGGCGAAGTGCCGGGGCAGGATCTCCTGTCATCTCACCTTGCTCCTGCCGA
GAAAGTATCCATCATGGCTGATGCAATGCGGCGGCTGCATACGCTTGATCCGGCTACCTGCCCATTCGAC
CACCAAGCGAAACATCGCATCGAGCGAGCACGTACTCGGATGGAAGCCGGTCTTGTCGATCAGGATGATC
TGGACGAAGAGCATCAGGGGCTCGCGCCAGCCGAACTGTTCGCCAGGCTCAAGGCGCGCATGCCCGACGG
CGAGGATCTCGTCGTGACCCATGGCGATGCCTGCTTGCCGAATATCATGGTGGAAAATGGCCGCTTTTCT
GGATTCATCGACTGTGGCCGGCTGGGTGTGGCGGACCGCTATCAGGACATAGCGTTGGCTACCCGTGATA
TTGCTGAAGAGCTTGGCGGCGAATGGGCTGACCGCTTCCTCGTGCTTTACGGTATCGCCGCTCCCGATTC
GCAGCGCATCGCCTTCTATCGCCTTCTTGACGAGTTCTTCTGAGCGGGACTCTGGGGTTCGAAATGACCG
ACCAAGCGACGCCCAACCTGCCATCACGAGATTTCGATTCCACCGCCGCCTTCTATGAAAGGTTGGGCTT
CGGAATCGTTTTCCGGGACGCCGGCTGGATGATCCTCCAGCGCGGGGATCTCATGCTGGAGTTCTTCGCC
CACCCCAACTTGTTTATTGCAGCTTATAATGGTTACAAATAAAGCAATAGCATCACAAATTTCACAAATA
AAGCATTTTTTTCACTGCATTCTAGTTGTGGTTTGTCCAAACTCATCAATGTATCTTATCATGTCTGTAT
ACCGTCGACCTCTAGCTAGAGCTTGGCGTAATCATGGTCATAGCTGTTTCCTGTGTGAAATTGTTATCCG
CTCACAATTCCACACAACATACGAGCCGGAAGCATAAAGTGTAAAGCCTGGGGTGCCTAATGAGTGAGCT
AACTCACATTAATTGCGTTGCGCTCACTGCCCGCTTTCCAGTCGGGAAACCTGTCGTGCCAGCTGCATTA
ATGAATCGGCCAACGCGCGGGGAGAGGCGGTTTGCGTATTGGGCGCTCTTCCGCTTCCTCGCTCACTGAC
TCGCTGCGCTCGGTCGTTCGGCTGCGGCGAGCGGTATCAGCTCACTCAAAGGCGGTAATACGGTTATCCA
CAGAATCAGGGGATAACGCAGGAAAGAACATGTGAGCAAAAGGCCAGCAAAAGGCCAGGAACCGTAAAAA
GGCCGCGTTGCTGGCGTTTTTCCATAGGCTCCGCCCCCCTGACGAGCATCACAAAAATCGACGCTCAAGT
CAGAGGTGGCGAAACCCGACAGGACTATAAAGATACCAGGCGTTTCCCCCTGGAAGCTCCCTCGTGCGCT
CTCCTGTTCCGACCCTGCCGCTTACCGGATACCTGTCCGCCTTTCTCCCTTCGGGAAGCGTGGCGCTTTC
TCATAGCTCACGCTGTAGGTATCTCAGTTCGGTGTAGGTCGTTCGCTCCAAGCTGGGCTGTGTGCACGAA
CCCCCCGTTCAGCCCGACCGCTGCGCCTTATCCGGTAACTATCGTCTTGAGTCCAACCCGGTAAGACACG
ACTTATCGCCACTGGCAGCAGCCACTGGTAACAGGATTAGCAGAGCGAGGTATGTAGGCGGTGCTACAGA
GTTCTTGAAGTGGTGGCCTAACTACGGCTACACTAGAAGAACAGTATTTGGTATCTGCGCTCTGCTGAAG
CCAGTTACCTTCGGAAAAAGAGTTGGTAGCTCTTGATCCGGCAAACAAACCACCGCTGGTAGCGGTGGTT
TTTTTGTTTGCAAGCAGCAGATTACGCGCAGAAAAAAAGGATCTCAAGAAGATCCTTTGATCTTTTCTAC
GGGGTCTGACGCTCAGTGGAACGAAAACTCACGTTAAGGGATTTTGGTCATGAGATTATCAAAAAGGATC
TTCACCTAGATCCTTTTAAATTAAAAATGAAGTTTTAAATCAATCTAAAGTATATATGAGTAAACTTGGT
CTGACAGTTACCAATGCTTAATCAGTGAGGCACCTATCTCAGCGATCTGTCTATTTCGTTCATCCATAGT
TGCCTGACTCCCCGTCGTGTAGATAACTACGATACGGGAGGGCTTACCATCTGGCCCCAGTGCTGCAATG
ATACCGCGAGACCCACGCTCACCGGCTCCAGATTTATCAGCAATAAACCAGCCAGCCGGAAGGGCCGAGC
GCAGAAGTGGTCCTGCAACTTTATCCGCCTCCATCCAGTCTATTAATTGTTGCCGGGAAGCTAGAGTAAG
TAGTTCGCCAGTTAATAGTTTGCGCAACGTTGTTGCCATTGCTACAGGCATCGTGGTGTCACGCTCGTCG
TTTGGTATGGCTTCATTCAGCTCCGGTTCCCAACGATCAAGGCGAGTTACATGATCCCCCATGTTGTGCA
AAAAAGCGGTTAGCTCCTTCGGTCCTCCGATCGTTGTCAGAAGTAAGTTGGCCGCAGTGTTATCACTCAT
GGTTATGGCAGCACTGCATAATTCTCTTACTGTCATGCCATCCGTAAGATGCTTTTCTGTGACTGGTGAG
TACTCAACCAAGTCATTCTGAGAATAGTGTATGCGGCGACCGAGTTGCTCTTGCCCGGCGTCAATACGGG
ATAATACCGCGCCACATAGCAGAACTTTAAAAGTGCTCATCATTGGAAAACGTTCTTCGGGGCGAAAACT
CTCAAGGATCTTACCGCTGTTGAGATCCAGTTCGATGTAACCCACTCGTGCACCCAACTGATCTTCAGCA
TCTTTTACTTTCACCAGCGTTTCTGGGTGAGCAAAAACAGGAAGGCAAAATGCCGCAAAAAAGGGAATAA
GGGCGACACGGAAATGTTGAATACTCATACTCTTCCTTTTTCAATATTATTGAAGCATTTATCAGGGTTA
TTGTCTCATGAGCGGATACATATTTGAATGTATTTAGAAAAATAAACAAATAGGGGTTCCGCGCACATTT
CCCCGAAAAGTGCCACCTGACGTCGACGGATCGGGAGATCTCCCGATCCCCTATGGTGCACTCTCAGTAC
AATCTGCTCTGATGCCGCATAGTTAAGCCAGTATCTGCTCCCTGCTTGTGTGTTGGAGGTCGCTGAGTAG
TGCGCGAGCAAAATTTAAGCTACAACAAG
Features (pLannotate 1.2.2; 19 found; start..end, strand, type, name):
     90..469     +  enhancer       CMV enhancer: human cytomegalovirus immediate early enhancer
    470..673     +  promoter       CMV promoter: human cytomegalovirus (CMV) immediate early promoter
    669..702     +  LTR            5' LTR (truncated) (fragment): truncated 5' long terminal repeat (LTR) from HIV-1
    718..736     +  promoter       T7 promoter: promoter for bacteriophage T7 RNA polymerase
   1247..1471    +  polyA_signal   bGH poly(A) signal: bovine growth hormone polyadenylation signal
   1475..1496    +  promoter       SV40 promoter (fragment): SV40 enhancer and early promoter
   1517..1945    +  rep_origin     f1 ori (sequence partly withheld): f1 bacteriophage origin of replication; arrow indicates direction of (+) strand synthesis
   1959..2288    +  promoter       SV40 promoter: SV40 enhancer and early promoter
   2355..3146    +  CDS            neo: KKA2_KLEPN - Also known as kan, nptII. Experimental evidence at protein level: Swiss-Prot protein existence level 1. Resistance to kanamycin, neomycin, paromomycin, ribostamycin, butirosin and gentamicin B. From Klebsiella pneumoniae.
   3170..3328    +  CDS            ble (fragment): BLE_KLEPN - Experimental evidence at protein level: Swiss-Prot protein existence level 1. Binding protein with a strong affinity to the bleomycin family of antibiotics. Binds to CL990; an antimitotic-antibiotic compound. From Klebsiella pneumoniae.
   3323..3444    +  polyA_signal   SV40 poly(A) signal: SV40 polyadenylation signal
   3517..3533    -  protein_bind   lac operator: The lac repressor binds to the lac operator to inhibit transcription in E. coli. This inhibition can be relieved by adding lactose or isopropyl-β-D-thiogalactopyranoside (IPTG). lac repressor encoded by lacI
   3541..3571    -  promoter       lac promoter: promoter for the E. coli lac operon
   3586..3607    -  protein_bind   CAP binding site: CAP binding activates transcription in the presence of cAMP. E. coli catabolite activator protein
   3620..3712    -  CDS            lacI (fragment): lac repressor; lacI; The lac repressor binds to the lac operator to inhibit transcription in E. coli. This inhibition can be relieved by adding lactose or isopropyl-β-D-thiogalactopyranoside (IPTG).
   3895..4483    -  rep_origin     ori: high-copy-number ColE1/pMB1/pBR322/pUC origin of replication
   4654..5514    -  CDS            AmpR: β-lactamase; bla; confers resistance to ampicillin, carbenicillin, and related antibiotics
   5515..5619    -  promoter       AmpR promoter: bla
   5678..5730    -  misc_feature   bom (fragment): basis of mobility region from pBR322
