[The description below was written by a language model from this plasmid's Addgene catalogue record and pLannotate feature annotations shown in this document.]
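Description:
CMV-Lin28a-s is a mammalian expression plasmid built on the pcDNA3.1(-) backbone and catalogued as an RNAi vector. Its stated purpose is to express a single-stranded RNA for double-stranded RNA production. The insert is derived from mouse Lin28a. The "-s" in the name probably denotes the sense-strand version, meant to be paired with a complementary antisense transcript so that the two anneal into dsRNA, but the record does not spell this out. The insert was cloned by restriction enzymes at unrecorded sites. It is not annotated in the feature table. It presumably lies in the roughly 500-nucleotide unannotated gap between the T7 promoter and the bGH polyadenylation signal, which suggests a gene fragment rather than a defined protein-coding cassette.

Transcription in mammalian cells is driven by the human cytomegalovirus immediate-early enhancer and promoter and is terminated by the bGH poly(A) signal. The T7 promoter just upstream of the insert could also support in vitro transcription of the same strand. A separate cassette, made up of the SV40 early promoter, the neomycin phosphotransferase gene and the SV40 poly(A) signal, allows G418 selection of stably transfected cells. In E. coli the plasmid replicates from a high-copy ColE1/pUC-type origin and is selected with ampicillin through the β-lactamase gene. An f1 origin permits single-stranded DNA rescue. Several short annotations (HIV-1 LTR, ble, lacI and bom fragments, and the lac promoter/operator) are most likely backbone remnants or partial sequence matches, not functional parts of the design. The construct suits experiments that test cellular responses to long dsRNA, such as RNAi targeting Lin28a.
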