Addgene plasmid #120527: CMV-Lin28a-s
Purpose: ssRNA expression for dsRNA production
Depositing lab: Petr Svoboda. Depositing organization: Institute of Molecular Genetics of the Czech Academy of Sciences.
Backbone
  Vector backbone: pcDNA3.1(-)
  Vector type: RNAi
Growth in bacteria
  Bacterial resistance: Ampicillin, 100 μg/mL
  Growth temperature: 37°C
  Growth strain: DH5alpha
  Copy number: High Copy
Gene/Insert
  Gene/Insert name: Lin28
  Species: M. musculus (mouse)
  Entrez Gene: Lin28a (a.k.a. Gm10299, Lin-28, Lin28, Tex17, lin-28A)
  Cloning method: Restriction Enzyme; 5′ cloning site Unknown (unknown if destroyed); 3′ cloning site Unknown (unknown if destroyed)
Terms and licenses: Academic/Nonprofit Terms; Industry Terms: Not Available to Industry
How to cite: CMV-Lin28a-s was a gift from Petr Svoboda (Addgene plasmid # 120527 ; http://n2t.net/addgene:120527 ; RRID:Addgene_120527)
